>Addgene plasmid #27751 | pUT1161-HQ858705 | depositor full sequence | sequence record 13055 | Author sequence
CAAATAATGATTTTATTTTGACTGATAGTGACCTGTTCGTTGCAACAAATTGATGAGCAATGCTTTTTTA
TAATGCCAACTTTGTACAAAAAAGCAGGCTCCGCGGCCGCCCCCTTCACCATGACGCGGCGGTGCTCGCA
CTGCAGCAACAACGGCCACAACTCGCGTACCTGCCCCGTCCGCTCCGCCGGCGGCGGCAGCGGCGGCGGC
GGGGTGAGGCTGTTCGGCGTGCGGCTCACGACGGCGCCGGCGCCGGCGGTGATGAAGAAGAGCGCCAGCA
TGAGCTGCATTGTGTCCTCGCTCGGCGGCGGTTTCGGCGGCTCGTCGCCGCCGGTGGAAGGAGTGGGTGC
TGGCAGAGGAGGGGAAGACAGTGGGACCGGCTACGTGTCCGATGATCCCGCGCACGCATCCTGCTCGACG
AATGGCCGCGCCGAGCGCAAGAAAGGTACACCTTGGACTGAAGAAGAGCATAGAATGTTTCTGATGGGTC
TGCAGAAGCTTGGTAAGGGAGACTGGCGCGGGATATCCAGAAACTTTGTTGTTTCCAGGACCCCGACTCA
AGTTGCAAGCCATGCTCAAAAGTACTTTGTTAGACAGACAAACTCATCGAGACGGAAGAGGCGGTCAAGC
TTATTTGACATGGTCCCAGAAATGCCAATGGATGAGTCCCCAGCTGCTGTGGAACAATTTACTCTCCAAA
ATACTCAAGATGAAGATACAAGTTCAAATCACGTGCCAACCTTACATCTTGGACAACGGAAGGAAACAGA
GTTTGCTAAGCAGCTACAAACTTTTCAGCCAGGGCACCATGAGAAATCTGAATACGCAGAACCTTCATTG
CTGCTACCAGATTTGGAGATGAACCCCAGTGTACCATTCAAGACCATAACTGATCCAACAGGACCAGCAT
TCTACCCATCATTGGTCCCTGTTCCACTAACTCTTTGGCCTCCAAGTGTTTCCCACGTGGAGGAAGCAGC
CAGAACCCATGAAATCCTAAAACCAACTCCTTTGAATGGTAAGGGGGTGGTTAAGGCAGATGATGTTGTT
GGTATGTCTAAGCTCAGCATCGACGAAGCTAGCTCTGGCTCCATGGAACCCACTGCTCTTTCCCTTGAGC
TTATTGGATCCACAGATACAAGGCAATCAGCTTTTCATGTGAGTCCACCGATGAATAGACCTGAACTAAG
CAAGAGAAACAGCAGTCCAATTCATGCAGTTAAGGGTGGGCGCGCCGACCCAGCTTTCTTGTACAAAGTT
GGCATTATAAGAAAGCATTGCTTATCAATTTGTTGCAACGAACAGGTCACTATCAGTCAAAATAAAATCA
TTATTTGCCATCCAGCTGATATCCCCTATAGTGAGTCGTATTACATGGTCATAGCTGTTTCCTGGCAGCT
CTGGCCCGTGTCTCAAAATCTCTGATGTTACATTGCACAAGATAAAAATATATCATCATGAACAATAAAA
CTGTCTGCTTACATAAACAGTAATACAAGGGGTGTTATGAGCCATATTCAACGGGAAACGTCGAGGCCGC
GATTAAATTCCAACATGGATGCTGATTTATATGGGTATAAATGGGCTCGCGATAATGTCGGGCAATCAGG
TGCGACAATCTATCGCTTGTATGGGAAGCCCGATGCGCCAGAGTTGTTTCTGAAACATGGCAAAGGTAGC
GTTGCCAATGATGTTACAGATGAGATGGTCAGACTAAACTGGCTGACGGAATTTATGCCTCTTCCGACCA
TCAAGCATTTTATCCGTACTCCTGATGATGCATGGTTACTCACCACTGCGATCCCCGGAAAAACAGCATT
CCAGGTATTAGAAGAATATCCTGATTCAGGTGAAAATATTGTTGATGCGCTGGCAGTGTTCCTGCGCCGG
TTGCATTCGATTCCTGTTTGTAATTGTCCTTTTAACAGCGATCGCGTATTTCGTCTCGCTCAGGCGCAAT
CACGAATGAATAACGGTTTGGTTGATGCGAGTGATTTTGATGACGAGCGTAATGGCTGGCCTGTTGAACA
AGTCTGGAAAGAAATGCATAAACTTTTGCCATTCTCACCGGATTCAGTCGTCACTCATGGTGATTTCTCA
CTTGATAACCTTATTTTTGACGAGGGGAAATTAATAGGTTGTATTGATGTTGGACGAGTCGGAATCGCAG
ACCGATACCAGGATCTTGCCATCCTATGGAACTGCCTCGGTGAGTTTTCTCCTTCATTACAGAAACGGCT
TTTTCAAAAATATGGTATTGATAATCCTGATATGAATAAATTGCAGTTTCATTTGATGCTCGATGAGTTT
TTCTAATCAGAATTGGTTAATTGGTTGTAACACTGGCAGAGCATTACGCTGACTTGACGGGACGGCGCAA
GCTCATGACCAAAATCCCTTAACGTGAGTTACGCGTCGTTCCACTGAGCGTCAGACCCCGTAGAAAAGAT
CAAAGGATCTTCTTGAGATCCTTTTTTTCTGCGCGTAATCTGCTGCTTGCAAACAAAAAAACCACCGCTA
CCAGCGGTGGTTTGTTTGCCGGATCAAGAGCTACCAACTCTTTTTCCGAAGGTAACTGGCTTCAGCAGAG
CGCAGATACCAAATACTGTCCTTCTAGTGTAGCCGTAGTTAGGCCACCACTTCAAGAACTCTGTAGCACC
GCCTACATACCTCGCTCTGCTAATCCTGTTACCAGTGGCTGCTGCCAGTGGCGATAAGTCGTGTCTTACC
GGGTTGGACTCAAGACGATAGTTACCGGATAAGGCGCAGCGGTCGGGCTGAACGGGGGGTTCGTGCACAC
AGCCCAGCTTGGAGCGAACGACCTACACCGAACTGAGATACCTACAGCGTGAGCATTGAGAAAGCGCCAC
GCTTCCCGAAGGGAGAAAGGCGGACAGGTATCCGGTAAGCGGCAGGGTCGGAACAGGAGAGCGCACGAGG
GAGCTTCCAGGGGGAAACGCCTGGTATCTTTATAGTCCTGTCGGGTTTCGCCACCTCTGACTTGAGCGTC
GATTTTTGTGATGCTCGTCAGGGGGGCGGAGCCTATGGAAAAACGCCAGCAACGCGGCCTTTTTACGGTT
CCTGGCCTTTTGCTGGCCTTTTGCTCACATGTTCTTTCCTGCGTTATCCCCTGATTCTGTGGATAACCGT
ATTACCGCCTTTGAGTGAGCTGATACCGCTCGCCGCAGCCGAACGACCGAGCGCAGCGAGTCAGTGAGCG
AGGAAGCGGAAGAGCGCCCAATACGCAAACCGCCTCTCCCCGCGCGTTGGCCGATTCATTAATGCAGCTG
GCACGACAGGTTTCCCGACTGGAAAGCGGGCAGTGAGCGCAACGCAATTAATACGCGTACCGCTAGCCAG
GAAGAGTTTGTAGAAACGCAAAAAGGCCATCCGTCAGGATGGCCTTCTGCTTAGTTTGATGCCTGGCAGT
TTATGGCGGGCGTCCTGCCCGCCACCCTCCGGGCCGTTGCTTCACAACGTTCAAATCCGCTCCCGGCGGA
TTTGTCCTACTCAGGAGAGCGTTCACCGACAAACAACAGATAAAACGAAAGGCCCAGTCTTCCGACTGAG
CCTTTCGTTTTATTTGATGCCTGGCAGTTCCCTACTCTCGCGTTAACGCTAGCATGGATGTTTTCCCAGT
CACGACGTTGTAAAACGACGGCCAGTCTTAAGCTCGGGCCC
Features (pLannotate 1.2.2; 10 found; start..end, strand, type, name):
      1..100     +  protein_bind   attL1: mutant version of attL; recombination site for the Gateway® LR reaction LR Clonase™
    193..666     +  CDS            MY1R1_SOLTU (fragment): Experimental evidence at transcript level: Swiss-Prot protein existence level 2. Binds selectively to the DNA sequence 5'-[GA]GATAA-3' and may act as a transcription factor involved in the regulation of drought- responsive genes. Enhances stomatal closure in response to abscisic acid (ABA). Confers drought and salt tolerance. From Solanum tuberosum (Potato).
   1238..1337    -  protein_bind   attL2: mutant version of attL; recombination site for the Gateway® LR reaction LR Clonase™
   1355..1373    -  promoter       T7 promoter: promoter for bacteriophage T7 RNA polymerase
   1507..2316    +  CDS            KanR: aminoglycoside phosphotransferase; aph(3')-Ia; confers resistance to kanamycin in bacteria or G418 (Geneticin®) in eukaryotes
   2463..3051    +  rep_origin     ori: high-copy-number ColE1/pMB1/pBR322/pUC origin of replication
   3234..3326    +  CDS            lacI (fragment): lac repressor; lacI; The lac repressor binds to the lac operator to inhibit transcription in E. coli. This inhibition can be relieved by adding lactose or isopropyl-β-D-thiogalactopyranoside (IPTG).
   3381..3408    -  terminator     rrnB T2 terminator: transcription terminator T2 from the E. coli rrnB gene
   3540..3583    +  terminator     rrnB T1 terminator: Escherichia coli rrnB; transcription terminator T1 from the E. coli rrnB gene
   3630..3666    -  CDS            lacZα (fragment): LacZα fragment of β-galactosidase; lacZ fragment
