[The description below was written by a language model from this plasmid's Addgene catalogue record and pLannotate feature annotations shown in this document.]
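Description:
pUT1161-HQ858705 is a Gateway entry clone built on the Invitrogen pENTR/D backbone and carrying the coding sequence of a maize (Zea mays) MYB-related transcription factor. It belongs to the Maize TFome, a collection of transcription factor open reading frames assembled for functional genomics. The plasmid is propagated in E. coli under kanamycin selection, provided by an aph(3')-Ia aminoglycoside phosphotransferase gene, and replicates from a ColE1/pUC-type origin. The catalogue lists it as low copy, whereas the feature annotation describes this origin as high copy. The full depositor sequence is 3,681 nt, matching the 2,580 bp backbone plus the 1,101 bp insert.

The insert lies between attL1 and attL2, the recombination sites used in the Gateway LR reaction, so the ORF can be transferred directionally into any attR-containing destination vector for expression in plants, yeast, bacteria or other systems. According to the depositor, the CDS was PCR-amplified from a full-length cDNA clone and retains its native stop codon, which means it suits untagged or N-terminally tagged expression but not C-terminal fusions. Automated annotation recognises part of the insert by similarity to a potato MYB1R1-type protein that binds GATAA-like motifs; this reflects homology within the MYB-related family rather than the origin of the sequence.

As expected for an entry vector, there is no promoter for expressing the ORF in eukaryotes. A T7 promoter sits just outside attL2, oriented back toward the insert, and rrnB T1 and T2 terminators upstream of attL1 shield the cloning region from read-through transcription. The short lacI and lacZα fragments are backbone remnants with no evident function.
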