Addgene plasmid #27751: pUT1161-HQ858705
Depositing lab: John Gray & Erich Grotewold. Depositing organization: University of Toledo. Publication: The Maize TFome--development of a transcription factor open reading frame collection for functional genomics. Burdo B, Gray J, Goetting-Minesky MP, Wittler B, Hunt M, Li T, Velliquette D, Thomas J, Gentzel I, dos Santos Brito M, Mejia-Guerra MK, Connolly LN, Qaisi D, Li W, Casas MI, Doseff AI, Grotewold E. Plant J. 2014 Oct;80(2):356-66. doi: 10.1111/tpj.12623. Epub 2014 Aug 26. PubMed 25053252.
Backbone
  Vector backbone: pENTR/D
  Backbone manufacturer: Invitrogen
  Backbone size w/o insert (bp): 2580
  Vector type: Entry vector
Growth in bacteria
  Bacterial resistance: Kanamycin, 50 μg/mL
  Growth temperature: 37°C
  Growth strain: DH5alpha
  Growth instructions: E. coli TOP10
  Copy number: Low Copy
Gene/Insert
  Gene/Insert name: MYB-RELATED transcription factor from DV531704
  Species: Zea mays
  Insert size (bp): 1101
  GenBank ID: HQ858705
  Cloning method: Restriction Enzyme
  Sequencing primers: 5′ M13 For; 3′ M13 Rev
Terms and licenses: Academic/Nonprofit Terms; Industry Terms: Not Available to Industry
Depositor comments: This CDS was amplified using PCR from a full length cDNA template from the Maize Full-length cDNA Project (www.maizecdna.org) and the PCR product included the stop codon. The PCR product was cloned into a Gateway pENTR/D vector. Further information on this gene may be obtained at www.grassius.org using the GenBank number. (The second half of the plasmid name is the GenBank Number for the sequence of the insert)
How to cite: pUT1161-HQ858705 was a gift from John Gray & Erich Grotewold (Addgene plasmid # 27751 ; http://n2t.net/addgene:27751 ; RRID:Addgene_27751)
