>Addgene plasmid #27751 | pUT1161-HQ858705 | addgene partial sequence | sequence record 34077 | 27751 with M13pUC-fwd
CCAATAATGATTTTATTTTGACTGATAGTGACCTGTTCGTTGCAACAAATTGATGAGCAATGCTTTTTTA
TAATGCCAACTTTGTACAAAAAAGCAGGCTCCGCGGCCGCCCCCTTCACCATGACGCGGCGGTGCTCGCA
CTGCAGCAACAACGGCCACAACTCGCGTACCTGCCCCGTCCGCTCCGCCGGCGGCGGCAGCGGCGGCGGC
GGGGTGAGGCTGTTCGGCGTGCGGCTCACGACGGCGCCGGCGCCGGCGGTGATGAAGAAGAGCGCCAGCA
TGAGCTGCATTGTGTCCTCGCTCGGCGGCGGTTTCGGCGGCTCGTCGCCGCCGGTGGAAGGAGTGGGTGC
TGGCAGAGGAGGGGAAGACAGTGGGACCGGCTACGTGTCCGATGATCCCGCGCACGCATCCTGCTCGACG
AATGGCCGCGCCGAGCGCAAGAAAGGTACACCTTGGACTGAAGAAGAGCATAGAATGTTTCTGATGGGTC
TGCAGAAGCTTGGTAAGGGAGACTGGCGCGGGATATCCAGAAACTTTGTTGTTTCCAGGACCCCGACTCA
AGTTGCAAGCCATGCTCAAAAGTACTTTGTTAGACAGACAAACTCATCGAGACGGAAGAGGCGGTCAAGC
TTATTTGACATGGTCCCAGAAATGCCAATGGATGAGTCCCCAGCTGCTGTGGAACAATTTACTCTCCAAA
ATACTCAAGATGAAGATACAAGTTCAAATCACGTGCCAACCTTACATCTTGGACAACGGAA
